Addgene plasmid #233840: pRO247
Purpose: MoClo-YTK; ConLS/R1 cassette; rtTA systems; pRAD27-rtTA-v16-tADH1
Depositing lab: Jeff Hasty. Depositing organization: University of California, San Diego (UCSD). Publication: A Standardized Set of MoClo-Compatible Inducible Promoter Systems for Tunable Gene Expression in Yeast. O'Laughlin R, Tran Q, Lezia A, Ngamkanjanarat W, Emmanuele P, Hao N, Hasty J. ACS Synth Biol. 2024 Jan 19;13(1):85-102. doi: 10.1021/acssynbio.3c00184. Epub 2023 Dec 11. PubMed 38079574.
Backbone
  Vector backbone: pYTK095
  Vector type: Yeast Expression
Growth in bacteria
  Bacterial resistance: Ampicillin, 100 μg/mL
  Growth temperature: 37°C
  Growth strain: DH5alpha
  Copy number: High Copy
Gene/Insert
  Gene/Insert name: pRAD27-rtTA-v16-tADH1
  Species: S. cerevisiae (budding yeast)
  Cloning method: Golden Gate
Terms and licenses: Academic/Nonprofit Terms; Industry Terms: Not Available to Industry
How to cite: pRO247 was a gift from Jeff Hasty (Addgene plasmid # 233840 ; http://n2t.net/addgene:233840 ; RRID:Addgene_233840)
