[The description below was written by a language model from this plasmid's Addgene catalogue record and pLannotate feature annotations shown in this document.]
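Description:
pRO247 is a MoClo Yeast Toolkit (YTK) cassette-level plasmid built by Golden Gate assembly in the pYTK095 backbone, a 3.9 kb E. coli propagation vector. The annotated backbone consists only of a high-copy ColE1/pUC-type origin and the β-lactamase gene with its own promoter, giving ampicillin selection in bacteria. No yeast origin of replication, centromere, auxotrophic marker or integration homology appears in the feature table. This fits its role as an intermediate transcription-unit plasmid rather than a vector that can be maintained in yeast by itself. The record describes it as a ConLS/R1 cassette, meaning the unit is flanked by the YTK ConLS and ConR1 assembly connectors. These connectors place it in the first position when several cassettes are joined into a multigene yeast plasmid in a later Golden Gate step.

The payload is a single yeast transcription unit, pRAD27-rtTA-v16-tADH1. The S. cerevisiae RAD27 promoter, which is named in the record but not picked up by the automated annotation, drives the v16 variant of the reverse tetracycline-controlled transactivator, and transcription ends at the ADH1 terminator. The annotation tool labels the TetR-derived DNA-binding portion of the coding sequence as tetR. The stretch between that feature and the terminator is unannotated and presumably carries the fused activation domain. rtTA proteins bind tet operator sequences only in the presence of tetracycline-class inducers such as doxycycline, switching on promoters that contain those operators. The plasmid belongs to a standardized set of MoClo-compatible inducible promoter systems for tunable gene expression in budding yeast. It supplies the regulator component, to be combined with a tetO-responsive promoter cassette driving a gene of interest.
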