Features (pLannotate 1.2.2; 5 found; start..end, strand, type, name):
    103..963     -  CDS            AmpR: β-lactamase; bla; confers resistance to ampicillin, carbenicillin, and related antibiotics
    964..1068    -  promoter       AmpR promoter: bla
   1171..1759    +  rep_origin     ori: high-copy-number ColE1/pMB1/pBR322/pUC origin of replication
   2765..3382    +  CDS            tetR: TETR2_ECOLX - Experimental evidence at protein level: Swiss-Prot protein existence level 1. TetR is the repressor of the tetracycline resistance element; its N-terminal region forms a helix-turn-helix structure and binds DNA. Binding of tetracycline to TetR reduces the repressor affinity for the tetracycline resistance gene (tetA) promoter operator sites. From Escherichia coli.
   3524..3711    +  terminator     ADH1 terminator: S. cerevisiae ADH1; transcription terminator for the S. cerevisiae alcohol dehydrogenase 1 (ADH1) gene
>Addgene plasmid #233840 | pRO247 | addgene full sequence | sequence record 469327 | Addgene NGS Result
GCGGCCGCGATTATCAAAAAGGATCTTCACCTAGATCCTTTTAAATTAAAAATGAAGTTTTAAATCAATC
TAAAGTATATATGAGTAAACTTGGTCTGACAGTTACCAATGCTTAATCAGTGAGGCACCTATCTCAGCGA
TCTGTCTATTTCGTTCATCCATAGTTGCCTGACTCCCCGTCGTGTAGATAACTACGATACGGGAGGGCTT
ACCATCTGGCCCCAGTGCTGCAATGATACCGCGGGACCCACGCTCACCGGCTCCAGATTTATCAGCAATA
AACCAGCCAGCCGGAAGGGCCGAGCGCAGAAGTGGTCCTGCAACTTTATCCGCCTCCATCCAGTCTATTA
ATTGTTGCCGGGAAGCTAGAGTAAGTAGTTCGCCAGTTAATAGTTTGCGCAACGTTGTTGCCATTGCTAC
AGGCATCGTGGTGTCACGCTCGTCGTTTGGTATGGCTTCATTCAGCTCCGGTTCCCAACGATCAAGGCGA
GTTACATGATCCCCCATGTTGTGCAAAAAAGCGGTTAGCTCCTTCGGTCCTCCGATCGTTGTCAGAAGTA
AGTTGGCCGCAGTGTTATCACTCATGGTTATGGCAGCACTGCATAATTCTCTTACTGTCATGCCATCCGT
AAGATGCTTTTCTGTGACTGGTGAGTACTCAACCAAGTCATTCTGAGAATAGTGTATGCGGCGACCGAGT
TGCTCTTGCCCGGCGTCAATACGGGATAATACCGCGCCACATAGCAGAACTTTAAAAGTGCTCATCATTG
GAAAACGTTCTTCGGGGCGAAAACTCTCAAGGATCTTACCGCTGTTGAGATCCAGTTCGATGTAACCCAC
TCGTGCACCCAACTGATCTTCAGCATCTTTTACTTTCACCAGCGTTTCTGGGTGAGCAAAAACAGGAAGG
CAAAATGCCGCAAAAAAGGGAATAAGGGCGACACGGAAATGTTGAATACTCATACTCTTCCTTTTTCAAT
ATTATTGAAGCATTTATCAGGGTTATTGTCTCATGAGCGGATACATATTTGAATGTATTTAGAAAAATAA
ACAAATAGGGGTTCCGCGCACATTTCCCCGAAAAGTGCCACCTGTCATGACCAAAATCCCTTAACGTGAG
TTTTCGTTCCACTGAGCGTCAGACCCCGTAGAAAAGATCAAAGGATCTTCTTGAGATCCTTTTTTTCTGC
GCGTAATCTGCTGCTTGCAAACAAAAAAACCACCGCTACCAGCGGTGGTTTGTTTGCCGGATCAAGAGCT
ACCAACTCTTTTTCCGAAGGTAACTGGCTTCAGCAGAGCGCAGATACCAAATACTGTTCTTCTAGTGTAG
CCGTAGTTAGGCCACCACTTCAAGAACTCTGTAGCACCGCCTACATACCTCGCTCTGCTAATCCTGTTAC
CAGTGGCTGCTGCCAGTGGCGATAAGTCGTGTCTTACCGGGTTGGACTCAAGACGATAGTTACCGGATAA
GGCGCAGCGGTCGGGCTGAACGGGGGGTTCGTGCACACAGCCCAGCTTGGAGCGAACGACCTACACCGAA
CTGAGATACCTACAGCGTGAGCTATGAGAAAGCGCCACGCTTCCCGAAGGGAGAAAGGCGGACAGGTATC
CGGTAAGCGGCAGGGTCGGAACAGGAGAGCGCACGAGGGAGCTTCCAGGGGGAAACGCCTGGTATCTTTA
TAGTCCTGTCGGGTTTCGCCACCTCTGACTTGAGCGTCGATTTTTGTGATGCTCGTCAGGGGGGCGGAGC
CTATGGAAAAACGCCAGCAACGCGGCCTTTTTACGGTTCCTGGCCTTTTGCTGGCCTTTTGCTCACATGT
TCTTTCCTGCGTTATCCCCTGATTCTGTGGATAACCGTGCGGCCGCCCCTGAATTCGCATCTAGATGGTA
GAGCCACAAACAGCCGGTACAAGCAACGATCTCCAGGACCATCTGAATCATGCGCGGATGACACGAACTC
ACGACGGCGATCACAGACATTAACCCACAGTACAGACACTGCGACAACGTGGCAATTCGTCGCAATACCG
TCTCACTGAACTGGCCGATAATTGCAGACGAACGCCTTGTGAAATTGCAAATATGGTGATTTGAAACGTT
TCCTAGTGCAGCAGGATCACAGATAACGTGTAAAGGGCTTAGCAGTTGATAATCCTCTCTAGTTAAGACC
TAAACAAAATGCTGTCACTAACCGTAGTATTAAATGACACACTTTGGTGACTTTCGTTAATGGGGATGTG
GTAGTGGCCATTGCCAATAAACAAAAAGAACAGGGAAAGAAGTAGAAAGTGATATAAGTTTGCTTGCCAC
TTTTCGTTTTTCACGAAAAAAACAGGCGAAAAAAAATGCTAGACAAGTACCCGGCTGAATCACACCTCGT
TAACAGTGACTTTCGGTGACAGATACCCGATTGGGCACCCGGCTGGTAAGTTATGATAGAAAGCCAACGC
TGTACTATTGGCTTAGCTATGGCAATATTTTGATTATCAGCTAGTTTTATTAACGTTATAATTAGTGTAA
CCAGTTTTTCATCTATTTCATTTATTTCATTTATTTACTTTAATTGCAGATCCCCCTAACGCGTTTAAAG
CTTTTATTCACTAGCTTATGTATTTTTTATAGGAAACGCGACGCGTAACATCGCGCAAATGAAGGTTTTG
ATGTATTATAATGAGGTATTCTTCCTTATATACATCGATGAAAAGCGTTGACAGCATACATTGGAAAGAA
ATAGGAAACGGACACCGGAAGAAAAAATAGATCTATGAGTCGTCTTGATAAGTCCAAGATCATAAATAGC
GCACTGGAATTGCTGAACGGCGTTGGTATTGAGGGTCTTACCACGAGAAAGCTGGCACAGAAGTTGGGGG
TCGAACAACCGACCTTGTACTGGCATGTCAAGAATAAGCGTGCGCTATTAGATGCCTTACCTATCGAGAT
GCTAGACAGACATCATACTCACTCATGTCCATTGGAGGGGGAGTCTTGGCAAGACTTTCTTAGAAACAAT
GCAAAGTCATATAGGTGCGCGCTACTATCACATAGAGATGGGGCCAAAGTCCATTTGGGCACCAGGCCGA
CCGAAAAGCAGTACGAGACTTTAGAGAACCAGCTGGCATTCCTGTGTCAACAAGGCTTCAGTCTAGAGAA
TGCTCTGTATGCTTTAAGCGCGGTCGGCCACTTCACGCTAGGTTGTGTATTAGAGGAACAAGAACACCAA
GTGGCAAAAGAGGAAAGAGAAACTCCAACGACCGACAGCATGCCACCACTGTTGAAACAAGCAATCGAAC
TGTTTGATCGTCAAGGGGCTGAACCAGCATTCCTATTCGGTTTGGAATTAATAATCTGCGGTCTGGAGAA
ACAATTGAAGTGCGAAAGCGGCGGGCCGACAGATGCCTTAGATGACTTTGACCTAGATATGTTACCAGCC
GACGCCCTTGACGACTTTGATCTGGACATGCTGCCGGCTGACGCCTTGGATGACTTCGACTTGGATATGT
TGCCAGGGGGATCCTAACTCGAGGCGAATTTCTTATGATTTATGATTTTTATTATTAAATAAGTTATAAA
AAAAATAAGTGTATACAAATTTTAAAGTGACTCTTAGGTTTTAAAACGAAAATTCTTATTCTTGAGTAAC
TCTTTCCTGTAGGTCAGGTTGCTTTCTCAGGTATAGCATGAGGTCGCTCTTATTGACCACACCTCTACCG
GCATGCCGAGCAAATGCCTGCAAATCGCTCCCCATTTCGCTGCCAATGAGACGACGGGGTCATCACGGCT
CATCATGCGCCAAACAAATGTGTGCAATACACGCTCGGATGACTGCATGATGACCGCACTGACTGGGGAC
AGCAGATCCACCTAAGCCTGTGAGAGAAGCAGACACCCGACAGATCAAGGCAGTTAACTAGTGCACTGCA
GTACA
